Addgene plasmid #42009: pmyc-GFP-TNRC6A-(810-924)
Depositing lab: Kumiko Ui-Tei. Depositing organization: The University of Tokyo. Publication: Human TNRC6A is an Argonaute-navigator protein for microRNA-mediated gene silencing in the nucleus. Nishi K, Nishi A, Nagasawa T, Ui-Tei K. RNA. 2013 Jan;19(1):17-35. doi: 10.1261/rna.034769.112. Epub 2012 Nov 13. PubMed 23150874.
Backbone
  Vector backbone: pcDNA3.1
  Backbone size w/o insert (bp): 5338
  Total vector size (bp): 6457
  Vector type: Mammalian Expression
  Selectable markers: Neomycin (select with G418)
Growth in bacteria
  Bacterial resistance: Ampicillin, 100 μg/mL
  Growth temperature: 37°C
  Growth strain: DH5alpha
  Copy number: High Copy
Gene/Insert
  Gene/Insert name: TNRC6A (alt name: GW182)
  Species: H. sapiens (human)
  Mutation: contain aa810-924
  GenBank ID: AAK62026.1
  Entrez Gene: TNRC6A (a.k.a. CAGH26, FAME6, GW1, GW182, TNRC6)
  Promoter: CMV
  Tag / fusion protein: Myc (N terminal on insert); EGFP (N terminal on insert)
  Cloning method: Restriction Enzyme; 5′ cloning site NheI (not destroyed); 3′ cloning site XbaI (not destroyed)
  Sequencing primers: 5′ CGCAAATGGGCGGTAGGCGTG
Terms and licenses: Academic/Nonprofit Terms; Industry Terms: Not Available to Industry
How to cite: pmyc-GFP-TNRC6A-(810-924) was a gift from Kumiko Ui-Tei (Addgene plasmid # 42009 ; http://n2t.net/addgene:42009 ; RRID:Addgene_42009)
