[The description below was written by a language model from this plasmid's Addgene catalogue record and pLannotate feature annotations shown in this document.]
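Description:
pmyc-GFP-TNRC6A-(810-924) is a 6,457 bp mammalian expression plasmid built on the pcDNA3.1 backbone. It is propagated in E. coli through a high-copy ColE1/pUC-type origin and selected with ampicillin via the β-lactamase (AmpR) gene and its own promoter. An f1 phage origin is also present. For selection in mammalian cells, an SV40 early promoter drives a neomycin phosphotransferase gene terminated by the SV40 polyadenylation signal, conferring G418 resistance. The automated annotation also reports several small fragments (bom, a truncated HIV-1 LTR, ble, lacI, and lac promoter/operator elements). These appear to be backbone remnants or short sequence matches rather than functional parts of the design.

The expression cassette uses the human cytomegalovirus immediate-early enhancer and promoter, followed by a T7 promoter, to drive a fusion protein terminated by the bovine growth hormone polyadenylation signal. The open reading frame consists of EGFP followed by a fragment of human TNRC6A (also known as GW182) covering amino acids 810–924. The catalogue entry lists a Myc epitope and EGFP as N-terminal tags. The Myc tag is not annotated separately in the feature table, although there is unannotated space upstream of EGFP where it could lie. The insert was cloned between NheI and XbaI sites, both retained.

TNRC6A is a scaffold protein that associates with Argonaute proteins in microRNA- and siRNA-mediated gene silencing. This construct belongs to work on TNRC6A as a navigator of Argonaute into the nucleus. A fluorescent, epitope-tagged sub-fragment like this one suits mapping of regions that govern subcellular localisation or protein interactions, though the record does not state the specific function of residues 810–924.
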