Features (pLannotate 1.2.2; 21 found; start..end, strand, type, name):
     28..80      -  misc_feature   bom (fragment): basis of mobility region from pBR322
    235..614     +  enhancer       CMV enhancer: human cytomegalovirus immediate early enhancer
    615..818     +  promoter       CMV promoter: human cytomegalovirus (CMV) immediate early promoter
    814..847     +  LTR            5' LTR (truncated) (fragment): truncated 5' long terminal repeat (LTR) from HIV-1
    863..881     +  promoter       T7 promoter: promoter for bacteriophage T7 RNA polymerase
    949..1665    +  CDS            EGFP: EGFP is a basic (constitutively fluorescent) green fluorescent protein published in 1996, derived from Aequorea victoria. It is reported to be a rapidly-maturing weak dimer with moderate acid sensitivity.
   1672..2016    +  CDS            TNRC6A (fragment): TNR6A_HUMAN - Also known as CAGH26, KIAA1460, TNRC6. Experimental evidence at protein level: Swiss-Prot protein existence level 1. Plays a role in RNA-mediated gene silencing by both micro- RNAs (miRNAs) and short interfering RNAs (siRNAs). Required for miRNA- dependent repression of translation and for siRNA-dependent endonucleolytic cleavage of complementary mRNAs by argonaute family proteins. As a scaffolding protein, associates with argonaute proteins bound to partially complementary mRNAs, and can simultaneously recruit CCR4-NOT and PAN deadenylase complexes. From Homo sapiens (Human).
   2057..2281    +  polyA_signal   bGH poly(A) signal: bovine growth hormone polyadenylation signal
   2285..2306    +  promoter       SV40 promoter (fragment): SV40 enhancer and early promoter
   2327..2755    +  rep_origin     f1 ori (sequence partly withheld): f1 bacteriophage origin of replication; arrow indicates direction of (+) strand synthesis
   2769..3098    +  promoter       SV40 promoter: SV40 enhancer and early promoter
   3165..3956    +  CDS            neo: KKA2_KLEPN - Also known as kan, nptII. Experimental evidence at protein level: Swiss-Prot protein existence level 1. Resistance to kanamycin, neomycin, paromomycin, ribostamycin, butirosin and gentamicin B. From Klebsiella pneumoniae.
   3980..4138    +  CDS            ble (fragment): BLE_KLEPN - Experimental evidence at protein level: Swiss-Prot protein existence level 1. Binding protein with a strong affinity to the bleomycin family of antibiotics. Binds to CL990; an antimitotic-antibiotic compound. From Klebsiella pneumoniae.
   4133..4254    +  polyA_signal   SV40 poly(A) signal: SV40 polyadenylation signal
   4327..4343    -  protein_bind   lac operator: The lac repressor binds to the lac operator to inhibit transcription in E. coli. This inhibition can be relieved by adding lactose or isopropyl-β-D-thiogalactopyranoside (IPTG). lac repressor encoded by lacI
   4351..4381    -  promoter       lac promoter: promoter for the E. coli lac operon
   4396..4417    -  protein_bind   CAP binding site: CAP binding activates transcription in the presence of cAMP. E. coli catabolite activator protein
   4430..4522    -  CDS            lacI (fragment): lac repressor; lacI; The lac repressor binds to the lac operator to inhibit transcription in E. coli. This inhibition can be relieved by adding lactose or isopropyl-β-D-thiogalactopyranoside (IPTG).
   4705..5290    -  rep_origin     ori: high-copy-number ColE1/pMB1/pBR322/pUC origin of replication
   5461..6321    -  CDS            AmpR: β-lactamase; bla; confers resistance to ampicillin, carbenicillin, and related antibiotics
   6322..6426    -  promoter       AmpR promoter: bla
>Addgene plasmid #42009 | pmyc-GFP-TNRC6A-(810-924) | depositor full sequence | sequence record 56750 | pmyc-GFP-TNRC6A-(810-924) sequence 6457 bps
GACGGATCGGGAGATCTCCCGATCCCCTATGGTGCACTCTCAGTACAATCTGCTCTGATGCCGCATAGTT
AAGCCAGTATCTGCTCCCTGCTTGTGTGTTGGAGGTCGCTGAGTAGTGCGCGAGCAAAATTTAAGCTACA
ACAAGGCAAGGCTTGACCGACAATTGCATGAAGAATCTGCTTAGGGTTAGGCGTTTTGCGCTGCTTCGCG
ATGTACGGGCCAGATATACGCGTTGACATTGATTATTGACTAGTTATTAATAGTAATCAATTACGGGGTC
ATTAGTTCATAGCCCATATATGGAGTTCCGCGTTACATAACTTACGGTAAATGGCCCGCCTGGCTGACCG
CCCAACGACCCCCGCCCATTGACGTCAATAATGACGTATGTTCCCATAGTAACGCCAATAGGGACTTTCC
ATTGACGTCAATGGGTGGAGTATTTACGGTAAACTGCCCACTTGGCAGTACATCAAGTGTATCATATGCC
AAGTACGCCCCCTATTGACGTCAATGACGGTAAATGGCCCGCCTGGCATTATGCCCAGTACATGACCTTA
TGGGACTTTCCTACTTGGCAGTACATCTACGTATTAGTCATCGCTATTACCATGGTGATGCGGTTTTGGC
AGTACATCAATGGGCGTGGATAGCGGTTTGACTCACGGGGATTTCCAAGTCTCCACCCCATTGACGTCAA
TGGGAGTTTGTTTTGGCACCAAAATCAACGGGACTTTCCAAAATGTCGTAACAACTCCGCCCCATTGACG
CAAATGGGCGGTAGGCGTGTACGGTGGGAGGTCTATATAAGCAGAGCTCTCTGGCTAACTAGAGAACCCA
CTGCTTACTGGCTTATCGAAATTAATACGACTCACTATAGGGAGACCCAAGCTGGCTAGCCCACCAATGG
AACAAAAACTCATCTCAGAAGAGGATCTGTCCGGCGGCATGGTGAGCAAGGGCGAGGAGCTGTTCACCGG
GGTGGTGCCCATCCTGGTCGAGCTGGACGGCGACGTAAACGGCCACAAGTTCAGCGTGTCCGGCGAGGGC
GAGGGCGATGCCACCTACGGCAAGCTGACCCTGAAGTTCATCTGCACCACCGGCAAGCTGCCCGTGCCCT
GGCCCACCCTCGTGACCACCCTGACCTACGGCGTGCAGTGCTTCAGCCGCTACCCCGACCACATGAAGCA
GCACGACTTCTTCAAGTCCGCCATGCCCGAAGGCTACGTCCAGGAGCGCACCATCTTCTTCAAGGACGAC
GGCAACTACAAGACCCGCGCCGAGGTGAAGTTCGAGGGCGACACCCTGGTGAACCGCATCGAGCTGAAGG
GCATCGACTTCAAGGAGGACGGCAACATCCTGGGGCACAAGCTGGAGTACAACTACAACAGCCACAACGT
CTATATCATGGCCGACAAGCAGAAGAACGGCATCAAGGTGAACTTCAAGATCCGCCACAACATCGAGGAC
GGCAGCGTGCAGCTCGCCGACCACTACCAGCAGAACACCCCCATCGGCGACGGCCCCGTGCTGCTGCCCG
ACAACCACTACCTGAGCACCCAGTCCGCCCTGAGCAAAGACCCCAACGAGAAGCGCGATCACATGGTCCT
GCTGGAGTTCGTGACCGCCGCCGGGATCACTCTCGGCATGGACGAGCTGTACAAGAAGCTTCCCTGGGGG
GAGCCTTCTACTCCAGCCACAACTGTGGATAATGGTACTTCAGCATGGGGTAAGCCCATAGACAGTGGTC
CCAGCTGGGGGGAACCCATTGCTGCGGCATCCAGCACATCCACGTGGGGCTCCAGCTCTGTTGGTCCACA
AGCATTAAGCAAATCTGGGCCAAAATCTATGCAAGATGGCTGGTGTGGTGATGATATGCCATTGCCTGGA
AATCGCCCCACTGGCTGGGAAGAGGAAGAGGATGTGGAGATTGGAATGTGGAATAGTAATTCATCTCAAG
AGCTTAACTCATCTTTAAATTGGCCACCATATACAAAGAAAATGTCATCGAAGGGTTAGTCTAGAGGGCC
CGTTTAAACCCGCTGATCAGCCTCGACTGTGCCTTCTAGTTGCCAGCCATCTGTTGTTTGCCCCTCCCCC
GTGCCTTCCTTGACCCTGGAAGGTGCCACTCCCACTGTCCTTTCCTAATAAAATGAGGAAATTGCATCGC
ATTGTCTGAGTAGGTGTCATTCTATTCTGGGGGGTGGGGTGGGGCAGGACAGCAAGGGGGAGGATTGGGA
AGACAATAGCAGGCATGCTGGGGATGCGGTGGGCTCTATGGCTTCTGAGGCGGAAAGAACCAGCTGGGGC
TCTAGGGGGTATCCCC
[124 nt withheld, positions 2327-2450]
C
[91 nt withheld, positions 2452-2542]
A
[49 nt withheld, positions 2544-2592]
CCTTTGACGTTGGAGTCCACGTTCTTT
[37 nt withheld, positions 2620-2656]
ACCCTATCTCGGTCTATTCTTTTGATTTATAAGGGATTTTGCCGATTTCGGCCTATTGGTTAAAAAATGA
GCTGATTTAACAAAAATTTAACGCGAATTAATTCTGTGGAATGTGTGTCAGTTAGGGTGTGGAAAGTCCC
CAGGCTCCCCAGCAGGCAGAAGTATGCAAAGCATGCATCTCAATTAGTCAGCAACCAGGTGTGGAAAGTC
CCCAGGCTCCCCAGCAGGCAGAAGTATGCAAAGCATGCATCTCAATTAGTCAGCAACCATAGTCCCGCCC
CTAACTCCGCCCATCCCGCCCCTAACTCCGCCCAGTTCCGCCCATTCTCCGCCCCATGGCTGACTAATTT
TTTTTATTTATGCAGAGGCCGAGGCCGCCTCTGCCTCTGAGCTATTCCAGAAGTAGTGAGGAGGCTTTTT
TGGAGGCCTAGGCTTTTGCAAAAAGCTCCCGGGAGCTTGTATATCCATTTTCGGATCTGATCAAGAGACA
GGATGAGGATCGTTTCGCATGATTGAACAAGATGGATTGCACGCAGGTTCTCCGGCCGCTTGGGTGGAGA
GGCTATTCGGCTATGACTGGGCACAACAGACAATCGGCTGCTCTGATGCCGCCGTGTTCCGGCTGTCAGC
GCAGGGGCGCCCGGTTCTTTTTGTCAAGACCGACCTGTCCGGTGCCCTGAATGAACTGCAGGACGAGGCA
GCGCGGCTATCGTGGCTGGCCACGACGGGCGTTCCTTGCGCAGCTGTGCTCGACGTTGTCACTGAAGCGG
GAAGGGACTGGCTGCTATTGGGCGAAGTGCCGGGGCAGGATCTCCTGTCATCTCACCTTGCTCCTGCCGA
GAAAGTATCCATCATGGCTGATGCAATGCGGCGGCTGCATACGCTTGATCCGGCTACCTGCCCATTCGAC
CACCAAGCGAAACATCGCATCGAGCGAGCACGTACTCGGATGGAAGCCGGTCTTGTCGATCAGGATGATC
TGGACGAAGAGCATCAGGGGCTCGCGCCAGCCGAACTGTTCGCCAGGCTCAAGGCGCGCATGCCCGACGG
CGAGGATCTCGTCGTGACCCATGGCGATGCCTGCTTGCCGAATATCATGGTGGAAAATGGCCGCTTTTCT
GGATTCATCGACTGTGGCCGGCTGGGTGTGGCGGACCGCTATCAGGACATAGCGTTGGCTACCCGTGATA
TTGCTGAAGAGCTTGGCGGCGAATGGGCTGACCGCTTCCTCGTGCTTTACGGTATCGCCGCTCCCGATTC
GCAGCGCATCGCCTTCTATCGCCTTCTTGACGAGTTCTTCTGAGCGGGACTCTGGGGTTCGAAATGACCG
ACCAAGCGACGCCCAACCTGCCATCACGAGATTTCGATTCCACCGCCGCCTTCTATGAAAGGTTGGGCTT
CGGAATCGTTTTCCGGGACGCCGGCTGGATGATCCTCCAGCGCGGGGATCTCATGCTGGAGTTCTTCGCC
CACCCCAACTTGTTTATTGCAGCTTATAATGGTTACAAATAAAGCAATAGCATCACAAATTTCACAAATA
AAGCATTTTTTTCACTGCATTCTAGTTGTGGTTTGTCCAAACTCATCAATGTATCTTATCATGTCTGTAT
ACCGTCGACCTCTAGCTAGAGCTTGGCGTAATCATGGTCATAGCTGTTTCCTGTGTGAAATTGTTATCCG
CTCACAATTCCACACAACATACGAGCCGGAAGCATAAAGTGTAAAGCCTGGGGTGCCTAATGAGTGAGCT
AACTCACATTAATTGCGTTGCGCTCACTGCCCGCTTTCCAGTCGGGAAACCTGTCGTGCCAGCTGCATTA
ATGAATCGGCCAACGCGCGGGGAGAGGCGGTTTGCGTATTGGGCGCTCTTCCGCTTCCTCGCTCACTGAC
TCGCTGCGCTCGGTCGTTCGGCTGCGGCGAGCGGTATCAGCTCACTCAAAGGCGGTAATACGGTTATCCA
CAGAATCAGGGGATAACGCAGGAAAGAACATGTGAGCAAAAGGCCAGCAAAAGGCCAGGAACCGTAAAAA
GGCCGCGTTGCTGGCGTTTTTCCATAGGCTCCGCCCCCCTGACGAGCATCACAAAAATCGACGCTCAAGT
CAGAGGTGGCGAAACCCGACAGGACTATAAAGATACCAGGCGTTTCCCCCTGGAAGCTCCCTCGTGCGCT
CTCCTGTTCCGACCCTGCCGCTTACCGGATACCTGTCCGCCTTTCTCCCTTCGGGAAGCGTGGCGCTTTC
TCATAGCTCACGCTGTAGGTATCTCAGTTCGGTGTAGGTCGTTCGCTCCAAGCTGGGCTGTGTGCACGAA
CCCCCCGTTCAGCCCGACCGCTGCGCCTTATCCGGTAACTATCGTCTTGAGTCCAACCCGGTAAGACACG
ACTTATCGCCACTGGCAGCAGCCACTGGTAACAGGATTAGCAGAGCGAGGTATGTAGGCGGTGCTACAGA
GTTCTTGAAGTGGTGGCCTAACTACGGCTACACTAGAAGAACAGTATTTGGTATCTGCGCTCTGCTGAAG
CCAGTTACCTTCGGAAAAAGAGTTGGTAGCTCTTGATCCGGCAAACAAACCACCGCTGGTAGCGGTTTTT
TTGTTTGCAAGCAGCAGATTACGCGCAGAAAAAAAGGATCTCAAGAAGATCCTTTGATCTTTTCTACGGG
GTCTGACGCTCAGTGGAACGAAAACTCACGTTAAGGGATTTTGGTCATGAGATTATCAAAAAGGATCTTC
ACCTAGATCCTTTTAAATTAAAAATGAAGTTTTAAATCAATCTAAAGTATATATGAGTAAACTTGGTCTG
ACAGTTACCAATGCTTAATCAGTGAGGCACCTATCTCAGCGATCTGTCTATTTCGTTCATCCATAGTTGC
CTGACTCCCCGTCGTGTAGATAACTACGATACGGGAGGGCTTACCATCTGGCCCCAGTGCTGCAATGATA
CCGCGAGACCCACGCTCACCGGCTCCAGATTTATCAGCAATAAACCAGCCAGCCGGAAGGGCCGAGCGCA
GAAGTGGTCCTGCAACTTTATCCGCCTCCATCCAGTCTATTAATTGTTGCCGGGAAGCTAGAGTAAGTAG
TTCGCCAGTTAATAGTTTGCGCAACGTTGTTGCCATTGCTACAGGCATCGTGGTGTCACGCTCGTCGTTT
GGTATGGCTTCATTCAGCTCCGGTTCCCAACGATCAAGGCGAGTTACATGATCCCCCATGTTGTGCAAAA
AAGCGGTTAGCTCCTTCGGTCCTCCGATCGTTGTCAGAAGTAAGTTGGCCGCAGTGTTATCACTCATGGT
TATGGCAGCACTGCATAATTCTCTTACTGTCATGCCATCCGTAAGATGCTTTTCTGTGACTGGTGAGTAC
TCAACCAAGTCATTCTGAGAATAGTGTATGCGGCGACCGAGTTGCTCTTGCCCGGCGTCAATACGGGATA
ATACCGCGCCACATAGCAGAACTTTAAAAGTGCTCATCATTGGAAAACGTTCTTCGGGGCGAAAACTCTC
AAGGATCTTACCGCTGTTGAGATCCAGTTCGATGTAACCCACTCGTGCACCCAACTGATCTTCAGCATCT
TTTACTTTCACCAGCGTTTCTGGGTGAGCAAAAACAGGAAGGCAAAATGCCGCAAAAAAGGGAATAAGGG
CGACACGGAAATGTTGAATACTCATACTCTTCCTTTTTCAATATTATTGAAGCATTTATCAGGGTTATTG
TCTCATGAGCGGATACATATTTGAATGTATTTAGAAAAATAAACAAATAGGGGTTCCGCGCACATTTCCC
CGAAAAGTGCCACCTGACGTC
