>Addgene plasmid #42009 | pmyc-GFP-TNRC6A-(810-924) | addgene partial sequence | sequence record 59578 | EGFP-C 5'-CATGGTCCTGCTGGAGTTCGTG-3'
CTCTCGGCATGGACGAGCTGTACAAGTCCGGCGGCAAGCTTCCCTGGGGGGAGCCTTCTACTCCAGCCAC
AACTGTGGATAATGGTACTTCAGCATGGGGTAAGCCCATAGACAGTGGTCCCAGCTGGGGGGAACCCATT
GCTGCGGCATCCAGCACATCCACGTGGGGCTCCAGCTCTGTTGGTCCACAAGCATTAAGCAAATCTGGGC
CAAAATCTATGCAAGATGGCTGGTGTGGTGATGATATGCCATTGCCTGGAAATCGCCCCACTGGCTGGGA
AGAGGAAGAGGATGTGGAGATTGGAATGTGGAATAGTAATTCATCTCAAGAGCTTAACTCATCTTTAAAT
TGGCCACCATATACAAAGAAAATGTCATCGAAGGGTTAGTCTAGAGGGCCCGTTTAAACCCGCTGATCAG
CCTCGACTGTGCCTTCTAGTTGCCAGCCATCTGTTGTTTGCCCCTCCCCCGTGCCTTCCTTGACCCTGGA
AGGTGCCACTCCCACTGTCCTTTCCTAATAAAATGAGGAAATTGCATCGCATTGTCTGAGTAGGTGTCAT
TCTATTCTGGGGGGTGGGGTGGGGCAGGACAGCAAGGGGGAGGATTGGGAAGACAATAGCAGGCATGCTG
GGGATGCGGTGGGCTCTATGGCTTCTGAGGCGGAAAGAACCAGCTGGGGCTCTAGGGGGTATCCCC
[124 nt withheld, positions 697-820]
C
[84 nt withheld, positions 822-905]
ACTTGATTA
[49 nt withheld, positions 915-963]
CCTTTGACGTTGGAGTCCACGTTCTTT
[37 nt withheld, positions 991-1027]
ACCCTATCTCGG
