>Addgene plasmid #42009 | pmyc-GFP-TNRC6A-(810-924) | addgene partial sequence | sequence record 59978 | CMV-F 5'-CGCAAATGGGCGGTAGGCGTG-3'
AGCAGAGCTCTCTGGCTAACTAGAGAACCCACTGCTTACTGGCTTATCGAAATTAATACGACTCACTATA
GGGAGACCCAAGCTGGCTAGCCCACCATGGAACAAAAACTCATCTCAGAAGAGGATCTGTCCGGCGGCAT
GGTGAGCAAGGGCGAGGAGCTGTTCACCGGGGTGGTGCCCATCCTGGTCGAGCTGGACGGCGACGTAAAC
GGCCACAAGTTCAGCGTGTCCGGCGAGGGCGAGGGCGATGCCACCTACGGCAAGCTGACCCTGAAGTTCA
TCTGCACCACCGGCAAGCTGCCCGTGCCCTGGCCCACCCTCGTGACCACCCTGACCTACGGCGTGCAGTG
CTTCAGCCGCTACCCCGACCACATGAAGCAGCACGACTTCTTCAAGTCCGCCATGCCCGAAGGCTACGTC
CAGGAGCGCACCATCTTCTTCAAGGACGACGGCAACTACAAGACCCGCGCCGAGGTGAAGTTCGAGGGCG
ACACCCTGGTGAACCGCATCGAGCTGAAGGGCATCGACTTCAAGGAGGACGGCAACATCCTGGGGCACAA
GCTGGAGTACAACTACAACAGCCACAACGTCTATATCATGGCCGACAAGCAGAAGAACGGCATCAAGGTG
AACTTCAAGATCCGCCACAACATCGAGGACGGCAGCGTGCAGCTCGCCGACCACTACCAGCAGAACACCC
CCATCGGCGACGGCCCCGTGCTGCTGCCCGACAACCACTACCTGAGCACCCAGTCCGCCCTGAGCAAAGA
CCCCAACGAGAAGCGCGATCACATGGTCCTGCTGGAGTTCGTGACCGCCGCCGGGATCACTCTCGGCATG
GACGAGCTGTACAAGTCCGGCGGCAAGCTTCCCTGGGGGGAGCCTTCTACTCCAGCCACAACTGTGGATA
ATGGTACTTCAGC
